Addgene plasmid #168425: pTL364
Purpose: pGBKT7 yeast two-hybrid plasmid
Depositing lab: Sophien Kamoun. Depositing organization: Sainsbury Laboratory, Norwich. Publication: A single amino acid polymorphism in a conserved effector of the multihost blast fungus pathogen expands host-target binding spectrum. Bentham AR, Petit-Houdenot Y, Win J, Chuma I, Terauchi R, Banfield MJ, Kamoun S, Langner T. PLoS Pathog. 2021 Nov 10;17(11):e1009957. doi: 10.1371/journal.ppat.1009957. eCollection 2021 Nov. PubMed 34758051.
Backbone
  Vector backbone: pGBKT7
  Vector type: Yeast Expression
Growth in bacteria
  Bacterial resistance: Kanamycin, 50 μg/mL
  Growth temperature: 37°C
  Growth strain: DH5alpha
  Copy number: High Copy
Gene/Insert
  Gene/Insert name: OsaHIP17
  Species: Oryza sativa
  Cloning method: Unknown
Terms and licenses: Academic/Nonprofit Terms; Industry Terms: Not Available to Industry
How to cite: pTL364 was a gift from Sophien Kamoun (Addgene plasmid # 168425 ; http://n2t.net/addgene:168425 ; RRID:Addgene_168425)
