[The description below was written by a language model from this plasmid's Addgene catalogue record and pLannotate feature annotations shown in this document.]
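Description:
pTL364 is a yeast two-hybrid "bait" plasmid built on the pGBKT7 backbone and carrying OsaHIP17, an insert from rice (Oryza sativa). It is an E. coli–yeast shuttle vector. In bacteria it replicates from a high-copy ColE1/pUC-type origin and is selected with kanamycin through the Tn5 aminoglycoside phosphotransferase gene (NeoR/KanR), driven by a bla-type promoter. In Saccharomyces cerevisiae it is maintained episomally by the 2μ origin and selected by tryptophan prototrophy through the TRP1 marker with its own promoter. An f1 origin and several small annotated fragments (lacZα, lacI, rop, bom, ble, poly(A) signals) are backbone remnants with no evident role in the construct's use.

The expression cassette consists of the yeast ADH1 promoter driving the GAL4 DNA-binding domain, followed by a T7 promoter, then T7 and ADH1 terminators. The feature table does not annotate the insert itself. However, the roughly 320-nt unannotated gap between the T7 promoter and the T7 terminator is where the cloning region lies and where OsaHIP17 would be expected, presumably in frame with the GAL4 DNA-binding domain. The cloning method is not recorded. In a two-hybrid assay, the resulting fusion binds GAL4-responsive reporter promoters, and the reporters are activated only if a co-expressed prey fused to an activation domain interacts with the bait. The internal T7 promoter also allows in vitro transcription and translation of the insert without the GAL4 domain. The associated publication concerns host-target binding by a conserved blast fungus effector, which suggests the plasmid was used to test interactions between this rice protein and pathogen effectors.
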