Features (pLannotate 1.2.2; 23 found; start..end, strand, type, name):
     30..734     +  promoter       ADH1 promoter: S. cerevisiae ADH1; promoter for alcohol dehydrogenase 1
    762..1202    +  CDS            GAL4 DNA binding domain: DNA binding domain of the GAL4 transcriptional activator; Saccharomyces cerevisiae GAL4 (truncated)
   1213..1231    +  promoter       T7 promoter: promoter for bacteriophage T7 RNA polymerase
   1556..1603    +  terminator     T7 terminator: transcription terminator for bacteriophage T7 RNA polymerase
   1630..1817    +  terminator     ADH1 terminator: S. cerevisiae ADH1; transcription terminator for the S. cerevisiae alcohol dehydrogenase 1 (ADH1) gene
   1865..1881    -  protein_bind   lac operator: The lac repressor binds to the lac operator to inhibit transcription in E. coli. This inhibition can be relieved by adding lactose or isopropyl-β-D-thiogalactopyranoside (IPTG). lac repressor encoded by lacI
   1889..1919    -  promoter       lac promoter: promoter for the E. coli lac operon
   1934..1955    -  protein_bind   CAP binding site: CAP binding activates transcription in the presence of cAMP. E. coli catabolite activator protein
   1968..2060    -  CDS            lacI (fragment): lac repressor; lacI; The lac repressor binds to the lac operator to inhibit transcription in E. coli. This inhibition can be relieved by adding lactose or isopropyl-β-D-thiogalactopyranoside (IPTG).
   2243..2831    -  rep_origin     ori: high-copy-number ColE1/pMB1/pBR322/pUC origin of replication
   3053..3069    +  polyA_signal   bGH poly(A) signal (fragment): bovine growth hormone polyadenylation signal
   3160..3207    -  polyA_signal   HSV TK poly(A) signal: herpes simplex virus thymidine kinase polyadenylation signal (Cole and Stacy, 1985)
   3266..3418    -  CDS            ble (fragment): BLE_KLEPN - Experimental evidence at protein level: Swiss-Prot protein existence level 1. Binding protein with a strong affinity to the bleomycin family of antibiotics. Binds to CL990; an antimitotic-antibiotic compound. From Klebsiella pneumoniae.
   3439..4233    -  CDS            NeoR/KanR: aminoglycoside phosphotransferase from Tn5; aph(3')-II (or nptII); confers resistance to neomycin, kanamycin, and G418 (Geneticin®)
   4234..4338    -  promoter       AmpR promoter: bla
   4365..5707    -  rep_origin     2μ ori: yeast 2μ plasmid origin of replication
   5775..5810    +  CDS            rop (fragment): Rop protein, which maintains plasmids at low copy number; rop
   5912..5961    +  misc_feature   bom (fragment): basis of mobility region from pBR322
   6100..6247    +  promoter       TRP1 promoter: S. cerevisiae TRP1
   6248..6922    +  CDS            TRP1: phosphoribosylanthranilate isomerase, required for tryptophan biosynthesis; S. cerevisiae TRP1; yeast auxotrophic marker
   6973..7024    +  misc_feature   bom (fragment): basis of mobility region from pBR322
   7052..7480    -  rep_origin     f1 ori (sequence partly withheld): f1 bacteriophage origin of replication; arrow indicates direction of (+) strand synthesis
   7484..29      -  CDS            lacZα (fragment) (across the origin): LacZα fragment of β-galactosidase; lacZ fragment
>Addgene plasmid #168425 | pTL364 | addgene full sequence | sequence record 349972 | Addgene NGS Result
CGGTGCGGGCCTCTTCGCTATTACGCCAGATCCTTTTGTTGTTTCCGGGTGTACAATATGGACTTCCTCT
TTTCTGGCAACCAAACCCATACATCGGGATTCCTATAATACCTTCGTTGGTCTCCCTAACATGTAGGTGG
CGGAGGGGAGATATACAATAGAACAGATACCAGACAAGACATAATGGGCTAAACAAGACTACACCAATTA
CACTGCCTCATTGATGGTGGTACATAACGAACTAATACTGTAGCCCTAGACTTGATAGCCATCATCATAT
CGAAGTTTCACTACCCTTTTTCCATTTGCCATCTATTGAAGTAATAATAGGCGCATGCAACTTCTTTTCT
TTTTTTTTCTTTTCTCTCTCCCCCGTTGTTGTCTCACCATATCCGCAATGACAAAAAAATGATGGAAGAC
ACTAAAGGAAAAAATTAACGACAAAGACAGCACCAACAGATGTCGTTGTTCCAGAGCTGATGAGGGGTAT
CTCGAAGCACACGAAACTTTTTCCTTCCTTCATTCACGCACACTACTCTCTAATGAGCAACGGTATACGG
CCTTCCTTCCAGTTACTTGAATTTGAAATAAAAAAAAGTTTGCTGTCTTGCTATCAAGTATAAATAGACC
TGCAATTATTAATCTTTTGTTTCCTCGTCATTGTTCTCGTTCCCTTTCTTCCTTGTTTCTTTTTCTGCAC
AATATTTCAAGCTATACCAAGCATACAATCAACTCCAAGCTTGAAGCAAGCCTCCTGAAAGATGAAGCTA
CTGTCTTCTATCGAACAAGCATGCGATATTTGCCGACTTAAAAAGCTCAAGTGCTCCAAAGAAAAACCGA
AGTGCGCCAAGTGTCTGAAGAACAACTGGGAGTGTCGCTACTCTCCCAAAACCAAAAGGTCTCCGCTGAC
TAGGGCACATCTGACAGAAGTGGAATCAAGGCTAGAAAGACTGGAACAGCTATTTCTACTGATTTTTCCT
CGAGAAGACCTTGACATGATTTTGAAAATGGATTCTTTACAGGATATAAAAGCATTGTTAACAGGATTAT
TTGTACAAGATAATGTGAATAAAGATGCCGTCACAGATAGATTGGCTTCAGTGGAGACTGATATGCCTCT
AACATTGAGACAGCATAGAATAAGTGCGACATCATCATCGGAAGAGAGTAGTAACAAAGGTCAAAGACAG
TTGACTGTATCGCCGGAATTTGTAATACGACTCACTATAGGGCGAGCCGCCATCATGGAGGAGCAGAAGC
TGATCTCAGAGGAGGACCTGCATATGGCCATGGAGGCCGAATTCAAACAGAAAATTGTGGTGAAAATGCC
GATGGACACCGAGCGCAAGAAACGCAAAGCCTTTAAAGCCGCCGTGGGTATGACCGGTGTTACCAGCGCC
AGCCTGGATGGCGATAAACTGATCGTGATTGGCGATGGCGTTGATCCTATTGCCCTGACCACCATTCTGC
GCCGCAGCCTGGGTCATGCCGAACTGCTGAGCGTGAGCAGCGGCGATGATAAAAAAGGATCCGTCGACCT
GCAGCGGCCGCATAACTAGCATAACCCCTTGGGGCCTCTAAACGGGTCTTGAGGGGTTTTTTGCGCGCTT
GCAGCCAAGCTAATTCCGGGCGAATTTCTTATGATTTATGATTTTTATTATTAAATAAGTTATAAAAAAA
ATAAGTGTATACAAATTTTAAAGTGACTCTTAGGTTTTAAAACGAAAATTCTTATTCTTGAGTAACTCTT
TCCTGTAGGTCAGGTTGCTTTCTCAGGTATAGCATGAGGTCGCTCTTATTGACCACACCTCTACCGGCAT
GCAAGCTTGGCGTAATCATGGTCATAGCTGTTTCCTGTGTGAAATTGTTATCCGCTCACAATTCCACACA
ACATACGAGCCGGAAGCATAAAGTGTAAAGCCTGGGGTGCCTAATGAGTGAGCTAACTCACATTAATTGC
GTTGCGCTCACTGCCCGCTTTCCAGTCGGGAAACCTGTCGTGCCAGCTGCATTAATGAATCGGCCAACGC
GCGGGGAGAGGCGGTTTGCGTATTGGGCGCTCTTCCGCTTCCTCGCTCACTGACTCGCTGCGCTCGGTCG
TTCGGCTGCGGCGAGCGGTATCAGCTCACTCAAAGGCGGTAATACGGTTATCCACAGAATCAGGGGATAA
CGCAGGAAAGAACATGTGAGCAAAAGGCCAGCAAAAGGCCAGGAACCGTAAAAAGGCCGCGTTGCTGGCG
TTTTTCCATAGGCTCCGCCCCCCTGACGAGCATCACAAAAATCGACGCTCAAGTCAGAGGTGGCGAAACC
CGACAGGACTATAAAGATACCAGGCGTTTCCCCCTGGAAGCTCCCTCGTGCGCTCTCCTGTTCCGACCCT
GCCGCTTACCGGATACCTGTCCGCCTTTCTCCCTTCGGGAAGCGTGGCGCTTTCTCATAGCTCACGCTGT
AGGTATCTCAGTTCGGTGTAGGTCGTTCGCTCCAAGCTGGGCTGTGTGCACGAACCCCCCGTTCAGCCCG
ACCGCTGCGCCTTATCCGGTAACTATCGTCTTGAGTCCAACCCGGTAAGACACGACTTATCGCCACTGGC
AGCAGCCACTGGTAACAGGATTAGCAGAGCGAGGTATGTAGGCGGTGCTACAGAGTTCTTGAAGTGGTGG
CCTAACTACGGCTACACTAGAAGAACAGTATTTGGTATCTGCGCTCTGCTGAAGCCAGTTACCTTCGGAA
AAAGAGTTGGTAGCTCTTGATCCGGCAAACAAACCACCGCTGGTAGCGGTGGTTTTTTTGTTTGCAAGCA
GCAGATTACGCGCAGAAAAAAAGGATCTCAAGAAGATCCTTTGATCTTTTCTACGGGGTCTGACGCTCAG
TGGAACGAAAACTCACGTTAAGGGATTTTGGTCATGAGATTATCAAAAAGGATCTTCACCTAGATCCTTT
TAAATTAAAAATGAAGTTTTAAATCAATCTAAAGTATATATGAGTAACCTGAGGCTATGGCAGGGCCTGC
CGCCCCGACGTTGGCTGCGAGCCCTGGGCCTTCACCCGAACTTGGGGGGTGGGGTGGGGAAAAGGAAGAA
ACGCGGGCGTATTGGCCCCAATGGGGTCTCGGTGGGGTATCGACAGAGTGCCAGCCCTGGGACCGAACCC
CGCGTTTATGAACAAACGACCCAACACCGTGCGTTTTATTCTGTCTTTTTATTGCCGTCATAGCGCGGGT
TCCTTCCGGTATTGTCTCCTTCCGTGTTTCAGTTAGCCTCCCCCTAGGGTGGGCGAAGAACTCCAGCATG
AGATCCCCGCGCTGGAGGATCATCCAGCCGGCGTCCCGGAAAACGATTCCGAAGCCCAACCTTTCATAGA
AGGCGGCGGTGGAATCGAAATCTCGTGATGGCAGGTTGGGCGTCGCTTGGTCGGTCATTTCGAACCCCAG
AGTCCCGCTCAGAAGAACTCGTCAAGAAGGCGATAGAAGGCGATGCGCTGCGAATCGGGAGCGGCGATAC
CGTAAAGCACGAGGAAGCGGTCAGCCCATTCGCCGCCAAGCTCTTCAGCAATATCACGGGTAGCCAACGC
TATGTCCTGATAGCGGTCCGCCACACCCAGCCGGCCACAGTCGATGAATCCAGAAAAGCGGCCATTTTCC
ACCATGATATTCGGCAAGCAGGCATCGCCATGAGTCACGACGAGATCCTCGCCGTCGGGCATGCTCGCCT
TGAGCCTGGCGAACAGTTCGGCTGGCGCGAGCCCCTGATGCTCTTCGTCCAGATCATCCTGATCGACAAG
ACCGGCTTCCATCCGAGTACGTGCTCGCTCGATGCGATGTTTCGCTTGGTGGTCGAATGGGCAGGTAGCC
GGATCAAGCGTATGCAGCCGCCGCATTGCATCAGCCATGATGGATACTTTCTCGGCAGGAGCAAGGTGAG
ATGACAGGAGATCCTGCCCCGGCACTTCGCCCAATAGCAGCCAGTCCCTTCCCGCTTCAGTGACAACGTC
GAGCACAGCTGCGCAAGGAACGCCCGTCGTGGCCAGCCACGATAGCCGCGCTGCCTCGTCTTGCAGTTCA
TTCAGGGCACCGGACAGGTCGGTCTTGACAAAAAGAACCGGGCGCCCCTGCGCTGACAGCCGGAACACGG
CGGCATCAGAGCAGCCGATTGTCTGTTGTGCCCAGTCATAGCCGAATAGCCTCTCCACCCAAGCGGCCGG
AGAACCTGCGTGCAATCCATCTTGTTCAATCATACTCTTCCTTTTTCAATATTATTGAAGCATTTATCAG
GGTTATTGTCTCATGAGCGGATACATATTTGAATGTATTTAGAAAAATAAACAAATAGGGGTTCCGCGCA
CATTTCCCCGAAAAGTGCCACCTGAACGAAGCATCTGTGCTTCATTTTGTAGAACAAAAATGCAACGCGA
GAGCGCTAATTTTTCAAACAAAGAATCTGAGCTGCATTTTTACAGAACAGAAATGCAACGCGAAAGCGCT
ATTTTACCAACGAAGAATCTGTGCTTCATTTTTGTAAAACAAAAATGCAACGCGAGAGCGCTAATTTTTC
AAACAAAGAATCTGAGCTGCATTTTTACAGAACAGAAATGCAACGCGAGAGCGCTATTTTACCAACAAAG
AATCTATACTTCTTTTTTGTTCTACAAAAATGCATCCCGAGAGCGCTATTTTTCTAACAAAGCATCTTAG
ATTACTTTTTTTCTCCTTTGTGCGCTCTATAATGCAGTCTCTTGATAACTTTTTGCACTGTAGGTCCGTT
AAGGTTAGAAGAAGGCTACTTTGGTGTCTATTTTCTCTTCCATAAAAAAAGCCTGACTCCACTTCCCGCG
TTTACTGATTACTAGCGAAGCTGCGGGTGCATTTTTTCAAGATAAAGGCATCCCCGATTATATTCTATAC
CGATGTGGATTGCGCATACTTTGTGAACAGAAAGTGATAGCGTTGATGATTCTTCATTGGTCAGAAAATT
ATGAACGGTTTCTTCTATTTTGTCTCTATATACTACGTATAGGAAATGTTTACATTTTCGTATTGTTTTC
GATTCACTCTATGAATAGTTCTTACTACAATTTTTTTGTCTAAAGAGTAATACTAGAGATAAACATAAAA
AATGTAGAGGTCGAGTTTAGATGCAAGTTCAAGGAGCGAAAGGTGGATGGGTAGGTTATATAGGGATATA
GCACAGAGATATATAGCAAAGAGATACTTTTGAGCAATGTTTGTGGAAGCGGTATTCGCAATATTTTAGT
AGCTCGTTACAGTCCGGTGCGTTTTTGGTTTTTTGAAAGTGCGTCTTCAGAGCGCTTTTGGTTTTCAAAA
GCGCTCTGAAGTTCCTATACTTTCTAGAGAATAGGAACTTCGGAATAGGAACTTCAAAGCGTTTCCGAAA
ACGAGCGCTTCCGAAAATGCAACGCGAGCTGCGCACATACAGCTCACTGTTCACGTCGCACCTATATCTG
CGTGTTGCCTGTATATATATATACATGAGAAGAACGGCATAGTGCGTGTTTATGCTTAAATGCGTACTTA
TATGCGTCTATTTATGTAGGATGAAAGGTAGTCTAGTACCTCCTGTGATATTATCCCATTCCATGCGGGG
TATCGTATGCTTCCTTCAGCACTACCCTTTAGCTGTTCTATATGCTGCCACTCCTCAATTGGATTAGTCT
CATCCTTCAATGCTATCATTTCCTTTGATATTGGATCATACTAAGAAACCATTATTATCATGACATTAAC
CTATAAAAATAGGCGTATCACGAGGCCCTTTCGTCTCGCGCGTTTCGGTGATGACGGTGAAAACCTCTGA
CACATGCAGCTCCCGGAGACGGTCACAGCTTGTCTGTAAGCGGATGCCGGGAGCAGACAAGCCCGTCAGG
GCGCGTCAGCGGGTGTTGGCGGGTGTCGGGGCTGGCTTAACTATGCGGCATCAGAGCAGATTGTACTGAG
AGTGCACCATAGATCAACGACATTACTATATATATAATATAGGAAGCATTTAATAGAACAGCATCGTAAT
ATATGTGTACTTTGCAGTTATGACGCCAGATGGCAGTAGTGGAAGATATTCTTTATTGAAAAATAGCTTG
TCACCTTACGTACAATCTTGATCCGGAGCTTTTCTTTTTTTGCCGATTAAGAATTAATTCGGTCGAAAAA
AGAAAAGGAGAGGGCCAAGAGGGAGGGCATTGGTGACTATTGAGCACGTGAGTATACGTGATTAAGCACA
CAAAGGCAGCTTGGAGTATGTCTGTTATTAATTTCACAGGTAGTTCTGGTCCATTGGTGAAAGTTTGCGG
CTTGCAGAGCACAGAGGCCGCAGAATGTGCTCTAGATTCCGATGCTGACTTGCTGGGTATTATATGTGTG
CCCAATAGAAAGAGAACAATTGACCCGGTTATTGCAAGGAAAATTTCAAGTCTTGTAAAAGCATATAAAA
ATAGTTCAGGCACTCCGAAATACTTGGTTGGCGTGTTTCGTAATCAACCTAAGGAGGATGTTTTGGCTCT
GGTCAATGATTACGGCATTGATATCGTCCAACTGCATGGAGATGAGTCGTGGCAAGAATACCAAGAGTTC
CTCGGTTTGCCAGTTATTAAAAGACTCGTATTTCCAAAAGACTGCAACATACTACTCAGTGCAGCTTCAC
AGAAACCTCATTCGTTTATTCCCTTGTTTGATTCAGAAGCAGGTGGGACAGGTGAACTTTTGGATTGGAA
CTCGATTTCTGACTGGGTTGGAAGGCAAGAGAGCCCCGAAAGCTTACATTTTATGTTAGCTGGTGGACTG
ACGCCAGAAAATGTTGGTGATGCGCTTAGATTAAATGGCGTTATTGGTGTTGATGTAAGCGGAGGTGTGG
AGACAAATGGTGTAAAAGACTCTAACAAAATAGCAAATTTCGTCAAAAATGCTAAGAAATAGGTTATTAC
TGAGTAGTATTTATTTAAGTATTGTTTGTGCACTTGCCGATCTATGCGGTGTGAAATACCGCACAGATGC
GTAAGGAGAAAATACCGCATCAGGAAATTGTAAGCGTTAATATTTTGTTAAAATTCGCGTTAAATTTTTG
TTAAATCAGCTCATTTTTTAACCAATAGGCCGAAATCGGCAAAATCCCTTATAAATCAAAAGAATAGACC
GAGATAGGGT
[37 nt withheld, positions 7151-7187]
AAAGAACGTGGACTCCAACGTCAAAGG
[49 nt withheld, positions 7215-7263]
T
[91 nt withheld, positions 7265-7355]
G
[124 nt withheld, positions 7357-7480]
CCATTCGCCATTCAGGCTGCGCAACTGTTGGGAAGGGCGAT
