>Addgene plasmid #168425 | pTL364 | depositor partial sequence | sequence record 326525 | insert
GAATTCAAACAGAAAATTGTGGTGAAAATGCCGATGGACACCGAGCGCAAGAAACGCAAAGCCTTTAAAG
CCGCCGTGGGTATGACCGGTGTTACCAGCGCCAGCCTGGATGGCGATAAACTGATCGTGATTGGCGATGG
CGTTGATCCTATTGCCCTGACCACCATTCTGCGCCGCAGCCTGGGTCATGCCGAACTGCTGAGCGTGAGC
AGCGGCGATGATAAAAAAGGATCC
